>Addgene plasmid #237506 | pKOS6b-URtufB | addgene full sequence | sequence record 483097 | Addgene NGS Result
TTGAGATCCTTTTTTTCTGCGCGTAATCTGCTGCTTGCAAACAAAAAAACCACCGCTACCAGCGGTGGTT
TGTTTGCCGGATCAAGAGCTACCAACTCTTTTTCCGAAGGTAACTGGCTTCAGCAGAGCGCAGATACCAA
ATACTGTTCTTCTAGTGTAGCCGTAGTTAGGCCACCACTTCAAGAACTCTGTAGCACCGCCTACATACCT
CGCTCTGCTAATCCTGTTACCAGTGGCTGCTGCCAGTGGCGATAAGTCGTGTCTTACCGGGTTGGACTCA
AGACGATAGTTACCGGATAAGGCGCAGCGGTCGGGCTGAACGGGGGGTTCGTGCACACAGCCCAGCTTGG
AGCGAACGACCTACACCGAACTGAGATACCTACAGCGTGAGCTATGAGAAAGCGCCACGCTTCCCGAAGG
GAGAAAGGCGGACAGGTATCCGGTAAGCGGCAGGGTCGGAACAGGAGAGCGCACGAGGGAGCTTCCAGGG
GGAAACGCCTGGTATCTTTATAGTCCTGTCGGGTTTCGCCACCTCTGACTTGAGCGTCGATTTTTGTGAT
GCTCGTCAGGGGGGCGGAGCCTATGGAAAAACGCCAGCAACGCGGCCTTTTTACGGTTCCTGGCCTTTTG
CTGGCCTTTTGCTCACATGTTCTTTCCTGCGTTATCCCCTGATTCTGTGGATAACCGTATTACCGCCTTT
GAGTGAGCTGATACCGCTCGCCGCAGCCGAACGACCGAGCGCAGCGAGTCAGTGAGCGAGGAAGCGGAAG
AGCGCCCAATACGCAAACCGCCTCTCCCCGCGCGTTGGCCGATTCATTAATGCAGCTGGCACGACAGGTT
TCCCGACTGGAAAGCGGGCAGTGAGCGCAACGCAATTAATGTGAGTTAGCTCACTCATTAGGCACCCCAG
GCTTTACACTTTATGCTTCCGGCTCGTATGTTGTGTGGAATTGTGAGCGGATAACAATTTCACACAGGAA
ACAGCTATGACATGATTACGAATTCGAGCTCGGTACCCGGGGATCCTGCGCGGAAATCACGCTTCTTGTT
GCGACGGTCACGATACGCATAACGCAGCGCCTTCTCGACGCGCTCCAGAGCGATACGGTAGTTCGTAGAC
GAACGGCCGCGATAGCCCTTGGCGAGCTCGAGAACCTTCTTGTGACGGGCGTGCGACGTTACGCCCCGCT
TGACACGTGCCATTTACCTTATCTCCTCAGAGCCCGTAGGGCGCCCACTGCTTGATTGTCTTCGCATCCA
TGTCCGTCATGGTCTGGGGACCACGGTTGGTGCGCTTCATCTTCTGCGGACGGTTGATAAGGCCATGGCG
CTTGTTGCCCGGGCCGCACATCACTTTGCCGGTCGCGGTGATCTTGAACCGCTTCTTGACCGACGACTTG
GTCTTCATCTTGGGCATTTCGGTCTCCCTCGCCGTAAACGATTGGTCCCTCACACAGTAAGGACTCTGCA
CGGCCGGGCATGCCACTCGTGGCCCGGACGCGTGCGCGGAAGCGGTGTCCTTATCGTAAGCCCAAGTGGC
CTGCAAGCTCATTATTTTCTTGAACGCTCAATCATAAGTCCTTCCTTTCCTCAAGTCACGACGACGTGAA
AGTCCTCACAGTGACGTGAGCAAGATGAACCTTCTGACATCTTGACCCTTGACGGTCATCCATGTGCTTT
GTCCGGAAGTCACCGTGATGCATCAGAACAACAGATCCAGGAACATCCCGAAGGCATCGTTTACGGTGCT
CTCGAAGTCATGCGCCGTCGCGGCGGCACGACTGCAGATCCGGTGGCCATGTTCCACTCGGCTCTGGACA
ACGTGAAGCCTGCGGTTGAAGTCCGCTCGCGTCGCGTCGGTGGCGCAACCTATCAGGTTCCGGTTGAAGT
CCGCGCCGAGCGCCGTCAGGCTCTCGCGATCCGCTGGCTGATCGATGCCTCCCGCAAGCGTGGCGAGAAC
ACGATGCAGGAGCGTCTGTCCAACGAACTGATGGATGCGGTCAACAACCGTGGTTCCGCTGTCAAGAAGC
GCGAAGACACGCACCGCATGGCTGAAGCCAACAAGGCATTCAGCCACTATCGCTGGTAATCAGAACCGGT
TAAAGGGCTTCCGGCAGTGTGACGATCTCAGGGTCGTGCACTGACTGGTTTGAACTTTCAGTCTTACTCC
CGTTCCAGGTGGAGCGGGGTTTTGGAGAAAGACGATGAGCACAACATCCCGGCCAGGGCTCTGGGCCCTG
ATAACGGCCGCGGCATTCGCGCTTTGCGGCGCGATCCTTACCGTTGGCGGCGCATGGGTCGCTGCCATCG
GCGGCCCTCTCTATTATGTCATCCTTGGCCTGGCACTTCTCGCCACGGCTTTCCTCTCCTTCCGGCGCAA
TCCGGCTGCCCTCTATCTGTTTGCAGTCGTCGTATTCGGAACGGTTATCTGGGAACTCACCGTTGTCGGT
CTCGACATCTGGGCCCTGATCCCGCGCTCGGACATCGTCATCATCCTCGGCATCTGGCTGCTGCTGCCGT
TCGTCTCCCGCCAGATTGGCGGCACGCGGACGACCGTCCTGCCTCTCGCCGGCGCCGTTGGCGTTGCGGT
TCTGGCCCTGTTCGCCAGCCTCTTCACCGACCCGCATGACATCAGCGGCGAACTGCCGACGCAGATCGCA
AACGCCTCCCCCGCCGACCCGGACAACGTTCCGGCCAGCGAGTGGCACGCTTATGGTCGTACGCAGGCTG
GTGACCGCTGGTCCCCGCTGAACCAGATCAACGCGTCCAACGTCAGCAACCTCAAGGTCGCATGGCATAT
CCACACCAAGGATATGATGAACTCCAACGACCCGGGCGAAGCAACGAACGAAGCGACCCCGATCGAGTTC
AACAACACGCTTTACATGTGCTCGCTGCACCAGAAGTCGACCTGCAGGCATGCAGGCTTGGCACTGGCCG
TCGTTTTACAACGTCGTGACTGGGAAAACCCTGGCGTTACCCAACTTAATCGCCTTGCAGCACATCCCCC
TTTCGCCAGCTGGCGTAATAGCGAAGAGGCCCGCACCGATCGCCCTTCCCAACAGTTGCGCAGCCTGAAT
GGCGAATGGCGATAAGCTAGCTTCACGCTGCCGCAAGCACTCAGGGCGCAAGGGCTGCTAAAGGAAGCGG
AACACGTAGAAAGCCAGTCCGCAGAAACGGTGCTGACCCCGGATGAATGTCAGCTACTGGGCTATCTGGA
CAAGGGAAAACGCAAGCGCAAAGAGAAAGCAGGTAGCTTGCAGTGGGCTTACATGGCGATAGCTAGACTG
GGCGGTTTTATGGACAGCAAGCGAACCGGAATTGCCAGCTGGGGCGCCCTCTGGTAAGGTTGGGAAGCCC
TGCAAAGTAAACTGGATGGCTTTCTTGCCGCCAAGGATCTGATGGCGCAGGGGATCAAGATCTGATCAAG
AGACAGGATGAGGATCGTTTCGCATGATTGAACAAGATGGATTGCACGCAGGTTCTCCGGCCGCTTGGGT
GGAGAGGCTATTCGGCTATGACTGGGCACAACAGACAATCGGCTGCTCTGATGCCGCCGTGTTCCGGCTG
TCAGCGCAGGGGCGCCCGGTTCTTTTTGTCAAGACCGACCTGTCCGGTGCCCTGAATGAACTCCAAGACG
AGGCAGCGCGGCTATCGTGGCTGGCCACGACGGGCGTTCCTTGCGCAGCTGTGCTCGACGTTGTCACTGA
AGCGGGAAGGGACTGGCTGCTATTGGGCGAAGTGCCGGGGCAGGATCTCCTGTCATCTCACCTTGCTCCT
GCCGAGAAAGTATCCATCATGGCTGATGCAATGCGGCGGCTGCATACGCTTGATCCGGCTACCTGCCCAT
TCGACCACCAAGCGAAACATCGCATCGAGCGAGCACGTACTCGGATGGAAGCCGGTCTTGTCGATCAGGA
TGATCTGGACGAAGAGCATCAGGGGCTCGCGCCAGCCGAACTGTTCGCCAGGCTCAAGGCGCGGATGCCC
GACGGCGAGGATCTCGTCGTGACCCATGGCGATGCCTGCTTGCCGAATATCATGGTGGAAAATGGCCGCT
TTTCTGGATTCATCGACTGTGGCCGGCTGGGTGTGGCGGACCGCTATCAGGACATAGCGTTGGCTACCCG
TGATATTGCTGAAGAGCTTGGCGGCGAATGGGCTGACCGCTTCCTCGTGCTTTACGGTATCGCCGCTCCC
GATTCGCAGCGCATCGCCTTCTATCGCCTTCTTGACGAGTTCTTCTGAGCGGGACTCTGGGGTTCGGATC
CGGGCTTATCGACTGCACGGTGCACCAATGCTTCTGGCGTCAGGCAGCCATCGGAAGCTGTGGTATGGCT
GTGCAGGTCGTAAATCACTGCATAATTCGTGTCGCTCAAGGCGCACTCCCGTTCTGGATAATGTTTTTTG
CGCCGACATCATAACGGTTCTGGCAAATATTCATGACAGCTTAAGATGCGTGACAAAATACGGCCGCGCT
TTCATACATCGTCAGAAGACGCCTTTCAGATTTTCCGGAGAACCAAACAGCAAAAAGGGGGAATTTCGTG
TCGCAAGATAACAACTTTAGCCAGGGGCCAGTCCCGCAGTCGGCGCGGAAAGGGGTATTGGCATTGACGT
TCGTCATGCTGGGATTAACCTTCTTTTCCGCCAGTATGTGGACCGGCGGCACTCTCGGAACCGGTCTTAG
CTATCATGATTTCTTCCTCGCAGTTCTCATCGGTAATCTTCTCCTCGGTATTTACACTTCATTTCTCGGT
TACATTGGCGCAAAAACCGGCCTGACCACTCATCTTCTTGCTCGCTTCTCGTTTGGTGTTAAAGGCTCAT
GGCTGCCTTCACTGCTACTGGGCGGAACTCAGGTTGGCTGGTTTGGCGTCGGTGTGGCGATGTTTGCCAT
TCCGGTGGGTAAGGCAACCGGGCTGGATATTAATTTGCTGATTGCCGTTTCCGGTTTACTGATGACCGTC
ACCGTCTTTTTTGGCATTTCGGCGCTGACGGTTCTTTCGGTGATTGCGGTTCCGGCTATCGCCTGCCTGG
GCGGTTATTCCGTGTGGCTGGCTGTTAACGGCATGGGCGGCCTGGACGCATTAAAAGCGGTCGTTCCCGC
ACAACCGTTAGATTTCAATGTCGCGCTGGCGCTGGTTGTGGGGTCATTTATCAGTGCGGGTACGCTCACC
GCTGACTTTGTCCGGTTTGGTCGCAATGCCAAACTGGCGGTGCTGGTGGCGATGGTGGCCTTTTTCCTCG
GCAACTCGTTGATGTTTATTTTCGGTGCAGCGGGCGCTGCGGCACTGGGCATGGCGGATATCTCTGATGT
GATGATTGCTCAGGGCCTGCTGCTGCCTGCGATTGTGGTGCTGGGGCTGAATATCTGGACCACCAACGAT
AACGCACTCTATGCGTCGGGTTTAGGTTTCGCCAACATTACCGGGATGTCGAGCAAAACCCTTTCGGTAA
TCAACGGTATTATCGGTACGGTCTGCGCATTATGGCTGTATAACAATTTTGTCGGCTGGTTGACCTTCCT
TTCGGCAGCTATTCCTCCAGTGGGTGGCGTGATCATCGCCGACTATCTGATGAACCGTCGCCGCTATGAG
CACTTTGCGACCACGCGTATGATGAGTGTCAATTGGGTGGCGATTCTGGCGGTCGCCTTGGGGATTGCTG
CAGGCCACTGGTTACCGGGAATTGTTCCGGTCAACGCGGTATTAGGTGGCGCGCTGAGCTATCTGATCCT
TAACCCGATTTTGAATCGTAAAACGACAGCAGCAATGACGCATGTGGAGGCTAACAGTGTCGAATAACGC
TTTACAAACAATTATTAACGCCCGGTTACCAGGCGAAGAGGGGCTGTGGCAGATTCATCTGCAGGACGGA
AAAATCAGCGCCATTGATGCGCAATCCGGCGTGATGCCCATAACTGAAAACAGCCTGGATGCCGAACAAG
GTTTAGTTATACCGCCGTTTGTGGAGCCACATATTCACCTGGACACCACGCAAACCGCCGGACAACCGAA
CTGGAATCAGTCCGGCACGCTGTTTGAAGGCATTGAACGCTGGGCCGAGCGCAAAGCGTTATTAACCCAT
GACGATGTGAAACAACGCGCATGGCAAACGCTGAAATGGCAGATTGCCAACGGCATTCAGCATGTGCGTA
CCCATGTCGATGTTTCGGATGCAACGCTAACTGCGCTGAAAGCAATGCTGGAAGTGAAGCAGGAAGTCGC
GCCGTGGATTGATCTGCAAATCGTCGCCTTCCCTCAGGAAGGGATTTTGTCGTATCCCAACGGTGAAGCG
TTGCTGGAAGAGGCGTTACGCTTAGGGGCAGATGTAGTGGGGGCGATTCCGCATTTTGAATTTACCCGTG
AATACGGCGTGGAGTCGCTGCATAAAACCTTCGCCCTGGCGCAAAAATACGACCGTCTCATCGACGTTCA
CTGTGATGAGATCGATGACGAGCAGTCGCGCTTTGTCGAAACCGTTGCTGCCCTGGCGCACCATGAAGGC
ATGGGCGCGCGAGTCACCGCCAGCCACACCACGGCAATGCACTCCTATAACGGGGCGTATACCTCACGCC
TGTTCCGCTTGCTGAAAATGTCCGGTATTAACTTTGTCGCCAACCCGCTGGTCAATATTCATCTGCAAGG
ACGTTTCGATACGTATCCAAAACGTCGCGGCATCACGCGCGTTAAAGAGATGCTGGAGTCCGGCATTAAC
GTCTGCTTTGGTCACGATGATGTCTTCGATCCGTGGTATCCGCTGGGAACGGCGAATATGCTGCAAGTGC
TGCATATGGGGCTGCATGTTTGCCAGTTGATGGGCTACGGGCAGATTAACGATGGCCTGAATTTAATCAC
CCACCACAGCGCAAGGACGTTGAATTTGCAGGATTACGGCATTGCCGCCGGAAACAGCGCCAACCTGATT
ATCCTGCCGGCTGAAAATGGGTTTGATGCGCTGCGCCGTCAGGTTCCGGTACGTTATTCGGTACGTGGCG
GCAAGGTGATTGCCAGCACACAACCGGCACAAACCACCGTATATCTGGAGCAGCCAGAAGCCATCGATTA
CAAACGTTGAACGACTGGGTTACAGCGAGCTTAGTTTATGCCGGATCTCTCCTGGCGCACCATCGTCGGC
TACAGCCTCGGGAATTGCTACCGCGAAATGACCGACCAAGCGACGCCCAACCTGCCATCACGAGATTTCG
ATTCCACCGCCGCCTTCTATGAAAGGTTGGGCTTCGGAATCGTTTTCCGGGACGCCCTCGCGGACGTGCT
CATAGTCCACGACGCCCGTGATTTTGTAGCCCTGGCCGACGGCCAGCAGGTAGGCCGACAGGCTCATGCC
GGCCGCCGCCGCCTTTTCCTCAATCGCTCTTCGTTCGTCTGGAAGGCAGTACACCTTGATAGGTGGGCTG
CCCTTCCTGGTTGGCTTGGTTTCATCAGCCATCCGCTTGCCCTCATCTGTTACGCCGGCGGTAGCCGGCC
AGCCTCGCAGAGCAGGATTCCCGTTGAGCACCGCCAGGTGCGAATAAGGGACAGTGAAGAAGGAACACCC
GCTCGCGGGTGGGCCTACTTCACCTATCCTGCCCGGCTGACGCCGTTGGATACACCAAGGAAAGTCTACA
CGAACCCTTTGGCAAAATCCTGTATATCGTGCGAAAAAGGATGGATATACCGAAAAAATCGCTATAATGA
CCCCGAAGCAGGGTTATGCAGCGGAAAAGCGCTGCTTCCCTGCTGTTTTGTGGAATATCTACCGACTGGA
AACAGGCAAATGCAGGAAATTACTGAACTGAGGGGACAGGCGAGAGACGATGCCAAAGAGCTCCTGAAAA
TCTCGATAACTCAAAAAATACGCCCGGTAGTGATCTTATTTCATTATGGTGAAAGTTGGAACCTCTTACG
TGCCGATCAACGTCTCATTTTCGCCAAAAGTTGGCCCAGGGCTTCCCGGTATCAACAGGGACACCAGGAT
TTATTTATTCTGCGAAGTGATCTTCCGTCACAGGTATTTATTCGGCGCAAAGTGCGTCGGGTGATGCTGC
CAACTTACTGATTTAGTGTATGATGGTGTTTTTGAGGTGCTCCAGTGGCTTCTGTTTCTATCAGCTCCTG
AAAATCTCGATAACTCAAAAAATACGCCCGGTAGTGATCTTATTTCATTATGGTGAAAGTTGGAACCTCT
TACGTGCCGATCAACGTCTCATTTTCGCCAAAAGTTGGCCCAGGGCTTCCCGGTATCAACAGGGACACCA
GGATTTATTTATTCTGCGAAGTGATCTTCCGTCACAGGTATTTATTCGGCGCAAAGTGCGTCGGGTGATG
CTGCCAACTTACTGATTTAGTGTATGATGGTGTTTTTGAGGTGCTCCAGTGGCTTCTGTTTCTATCAGGG
CTGGATGATCCTCCAGCGCGGGGATCTCATGCTGGAGTTCTTCGCCCACCCCAAAAGGATCTAGGTGAAG
ATCCTTTTTGATAATCTCATGACCAAAATCCCTTAACGTGAGTTTTCGTTCCACTGAGCGTCAGACCCCG
TAGAAAAGATCAAAGGATCTTC
Features (pLannotate 1.2.2; 25 found; start..end, strand, type, name):
      1..589     +  rep_origin     ori: high-copy-number ColE1/pMB1/pBR322/pUC origin of replication
    772..864     +  CDS            lacI (fragment): lac repressor; lacI; The lac repressor binds to the lac operator to inhibit transcription in E. coli. This inhibition can be relieved by adding lactose or isopropyl-β-D-thiogalactopyranoside (IPTG).
    877..898     +  protein_bind   CAP binding site: CAP binding activates transcription in the presence of cAMP. E. coli catabolite activator protein
    913..943     +  promoter       lac promoter: promoter for the E. coli lac operon
    951..967     +  protein_bind   lac operator: The lac repressor binds to the lac operator to inhibit transcription in E. coli. This inhibition can be relieved by adding lactose or isopropyl-β-D-thiogalactopyranoside (IPTG). lac repressor encoded by lacI
   1000..1027    +  misc_feature   MCS (fragment): pUC18/19 multiple cloning site
   1027..1203    -  CDS            rplT (fragment): RL20_RHOPA - Experimental evidence at protein level: Swiss-Prot protein existence level 1. Binds directly to 23S ribosomal RNA and is necessary for the in vitro assembly process of the 50S ribosomal subunit. It is not involved in the protein synthesizing functions of that subunit. From Rhodopseudomonas palustris (strain ATCC BAA-98 / CGA009).
   1235..1417    -  CDS            rpmI (fragment): RL35_RHOPA - Experimental evidence at protein level: Swiss-Prot protein existence level 1. From Rhodopseudomonas palustris (strain ATCC BAA-98 / CGA009).
   1730..2086    +  CDS            rpsG (fragment): RS7_RHOPA - Experimental evidence at protein level: Swiss-Prot protein existence level 1. One of the primary rRNA binding proteins, it binds directly to 16S rRNA where it nucleates assembly of the head domain of the 30S subunit. Is located at the subunit interface close to the decoding center, probably blocks exit of the E-site tRNA. From Rhodopseudomonas palustris (strain ATCC BAA-98 / CGA009).
   2205..2906    +  CDS            gdh (fragment): DHG_GLUOX - Protein inferred from homology: Swiss-Prot protein existence level 3. From Gluconobacter oxydans (strain 621H) (Gluconobacter suboxydans).
   2905..2929    +  misc_feature   MCS (fragment): pUC18/19 multiple cloning site
   2932..3086    +  CDS            lacZα (fragment): LacZα fragment of β-galactosidase; lacZ fragment
   3099..3422    +  CDS            tnpA (fragment): TN5P_ECOLX - Also known as tnp. Experimental evidence at protein level: Swiss-Prot protein existence level 1. Mediates transposition of transposon Tn5 by a 'cut and paste' mechanism. First, the monomeric transposase binds the 19 bp inverted DNA repeats flanking the transposon. Then, dimerization of the DNA- bound transposase creates a synaptic DNA complex. After nicking of the first DNA strand, excision of the transposon proceeds through a series of intermediates. The transposase then mediates the insertion of the transposon at a new site by strand transfer. The activity of the wild- type tran
   3454..4245    +  CDS            neo: KKA2_KLEPN - Also known as kan, nptII. Experimental evidence at protein level: Swiss-Prot protein existence level 1. Resistance to kanamycin, neomycin, paromomycin, ribostamycin, butirosin and gentamicin B. From Klebsiella pneumoniae.
   4278..4379    -  CDS            yciV (fragment): RNAAM_ECOLI - Also known as trpH From Escherichia coli (strain K12).
   4551..5804    +  CDS            codB: CODB_ECOLI - Experimental evidence at protein level: Swiss-Prot protein existence level 1. Required for cytosine transport into the cell. From Escherichia coli (strain K12).
   5798..7080    +  CDS            codA (fragment): E. coli cytosine deaminase; codA; confers sensitivity to 5-fluorocytosine
   7168..7266    +  CDS            ble (fragment): BLE_KLEPN - Experimental evidence at protein level: Swiss-Prot protein existence level 1. Binding protein with a strong affinity to the bleomycin family of antibiotics. Binds to CL990; an antimitotic-antibiotic compound. From Klebsiella pneumoniae.
   7267..7452    -  CDS            traJ (fragment): oriT-recognizing protein; traJ
   7485..7594    -  oriT           oriT: incP origin of transfer
   7829..7919    -  promoter       cat promoter: promoter of the E. coli cat gene encoding chloramphenicol acetyltransferase
   8040..8116    +  mobile_element IS1 (fragment): prokaryotic transposable element IS1
   8113..8203    -  promoter       cat promoter: promoter of the E. coli cat gene encoding chloramphenicol acetyltransferase
   8324..8398    +  mobile_element IS1 (fragment): prokaryotic transposable element IS1
   8399..8452    +  CDS            ble (fragment): BLE_KLEPN - Experimental evidence at protein level: Swiss-Prot protein existence level 1. Binding protein with a strong affinity to the bleomycin family of antibiotics. Binds to CL990; an antimitotic-antibiotic compound. From Klebsiella pneumoniae.
