[The description below was written by a language model from this plasmid's Addgene catalogue record and pLannotate feature annotations shown in this document.]
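Description:
pKOS6b-URtufB is a kanamycin-selected bacterial plasmid built on the pKOS6b backbone and designed to upregulate mgdh, the membrane-bound PQQ-dependent glucose dehydrogenase gene of Gluconobacter oxydans, using tufB regulatory sequence. The 8.6 kb sequence carries a high-copy ColE1/pUC-type origin for propagation in E. coli, the neo (nptII) kanamycin resistance gene, and an incP oriT with a traJ fragment, which allows the plasmid to be mobilised by conjugation from a suitable donor. It also carries the E. coli codB cytosine permease and codA cytosine deaminase genes. Together these confer sensitivity to 5-fluorocytosine and so provide a counter-selection marker. No origin for replication in Gluconobacter is annotated. This combination of parts is characteristic of a suicide vector for markerless allelic exchange rather than a replicating expression plasmid, although the record lists the vector type simply as bacterial expression.

The insert sits within the pUC-derived multiple cloning site, between the lac promoter/operator region and a lacZα fragment. It is annotated by homology as fragments of ribosomal protein genes (rplT and rpmI on the reverse strand, then rpsG on the forward strand), followed by about 700 bp of the 5′ portion of the G. oxydans gdh coding sequence. A plausible reading is that the upstream fragments form one chromosomal homology arm, the rpsG-containing segment supplies the tufB-associated promoter region, and the gdh fragment is the second arm. Recombination would then place the promoter directly ahead of the native mgdh. The record does not define the arm or promoter boundaries, so this remains an inference. The remaining small annotations (Tn5 transposase, ble, IS1, cat promoter fragments) appear to be backbone remnants.
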