Addgene plasmid #237506: pKOS6b-URtufB
Purpose: Upregulation of mgdh with tufB
Depositing lab: Buz Barstow. Depositing organization: Cornell University.
Backbone
  Vector backbone: pKOS6b
  Vector type: Bacterial Expression
Growth in bacteria
  Bacterial resistance: Kanamycin, 50 μg/mL
  Growth temperature: 37°C
  Growth strain: DH5alpha
  Copy number: Unknown
Gene/Insert
  Gene/Insert name: membrane-bound PQQ-dependent dehydrogenase, glucose/quinate/shikimate family (alt names: Gene ID: 56906566; mgdh)
  Species: Gluconobacter oxydans
  Mutation: Upregulation of mgdh with tufB
Resource information
  A portion of this plasmid was derived from a plasmid made by: Alexa M. Schmitz.
Terms and licenses: Academic/Nonprofit Terms; Industry Terms: Not Available to Industry
Depositor comments: Please visit https://doi.org/10.1101/2023.02.09.527855 for bioRxiv preprint.
How to cite: pKOS6b-URtufB was a gift from Buz Barstow (Addgene plasmid # 237506 ; http://n2t.net/addgene:237506 ; RRID:Addgene_237506)
